Addgene plasmid #143769: TFORF1150
Purpose: Lentiviral vector for overexpressing transcription factor ORFs with unique 24-bp barcodes. Barcodes facilitate identification of transcription factors in pooled screens.
Depositing lab: Feng Zhang. Depositing organization: Broad Institute. Publication: A transcription factor atlas of directed differentiation. Joung J, Ma S, Tay T, Geiger-Schuller KR, Kirchgatterer PC, Verdine VK, Guo B, Arias-Garcia MA, Allen WE, Singh A, Kuksenko O, Abudayyeh OO, Gootenberg JS, Fu Z, Macrae RK, Buenrostro JD, Regev A, Zhang F. Cell. 2023 Jan 5;186(1):209-229.e26. doi: 10.1016/j.cell.2022.11.026. PubMed 36608654.
Backbone
  Vector backbone: pLX_TRC317
  Backbone manufacturer: Broad Institute Genetic Perturbation Platform
  Backbone size w/o insert (bp): 8264
  Vector type: Mammalian Expression, Lentiviral
  Selectable markers: Puromycin
Growth in bacteria
  Bacterial resistance: Ampicillin, 100 μg/mL
  Growth temperature: 37°C
  Growth strain: NEB Stable
  Copy number: High Copy
Gene/Insert
  Gene/Insert name: CDK7
  Species: H. sapiens (human)
  Insert size (bp): 863
  Entrez Gene: CDK7 (a.k.a. CAK, CAK1, CDKN7, HCAK, MO15, STK1, p39MO15)
  Promoter: EF1a
  Cloning method: Unknown
  Sequencing primers: 5′ GGGTGGAGACTGAAGTTAGGCCAG; 3′ CACATAGCGTAAAAGGAGCAACATAG
Terms and licenses: Academic/Nonprofit Terms; Industry Terms: Not Available to Industry
Depositor comments: NM_001324072,NM_001324077,NM_001324078,NM_001324074,NM_001324075,ENST00000502604 . The transcription factor ORF portion of this plasmid was synthesized by Genewiz. Please test multiple small colonies in case of plasmid recombination. To make this collection available in a timely manner, a portion of this collection was not fully sequenced by Addgene. If an Addgene verified full plasmid sequence is not available, please contact us prior to placing an order to request the full sequence.
How to cite: TFORF1150 was a gift from Feng Zhang (Addgene plasmid # 143769 ; http://n2t.net/addgene:143769 ; RRID:Addgene_143769)
