[The description below was written by a language model from this plasmid's Addgene catalogue record and pLannotate feature annotations shown in this document.]
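Description:
TFORF1150 is a lentiviral mammalian expression plasmid built on the pLX_TRC317 backbone. It belongs to a barcoded transcription factor ORF collection designed for pooled overexpression screens. It is propagated in E. coli through a high-copy ColE1/pUC-type origin with ampicillin selection (AmpR under its own bla promoter). It also carries an f1 origin and remnants of a lac/lacZα cloning region flanked by T7 and T3 promoters. Because the lentiviral repeats can recombine, the depositor advises checking several colonies.

The transfer cassette has a third-generation, self-inactivating layout. An RSV promoter drives a truncated HIV-1 5' LTR, followed by the Ψ packaging signal with a partial gag sequence, the Rev response element, a cPPT/CTS and a ΔU3 3' LTR, with an SV40 polyadenylation signal downstream. Between the LTRs, an SV40 early promoter/origin segment sits upstream of the puromycin N-acetyltransferase gene, allowing selection of transduced cells. A separate EF-1α promoter drives the insert, human CDK7, a cyclin-dependent serine/threonine kinase involved in cell cycle control and RNA polymerase II transcription. The catalogue lists an 863 bp insert corresponding to several transcript isoforms. The annotation matches CDK7 over about 760 bp and labels it a fragment, which suggests a shorter isoform rather than the canonical full-length protein. A WPRE after the ORF enhances transcript expression.

According to the record, each ORF in the collection is paired with a unique 24-bp barcode that identifies the factor in pooled screens. The barcode is not annotated in the feature table, so its position is not stated. The short U6 promoter fragment annotated between the ORF and the WPRE is only a partial match, and the record does not explain its role.
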