Features (pLannotate 1.2.2; 31 found; start..end, strand, type, name):
      5..231     +  promoter       RSV promoter: Rous sarcoma virus enhancer/promoter
    232..412     +  LTR            5' LTR (truncated): truncated 5' long terminal repeat (LTR) from HIV-1
    459..584     +  misc_feature   HIV-1 Ψ: packaging signal of human immunodeficiency virus type 1
    568..931     +  CDS            HIV-1 gag (fragment): gag protein from human immunodeficiency virus 1; gag
   1077..1310    +  misc_feature   RRE: The Rev response element (RRE) of HIV-1 allows for Rev-dependent mRNA export from the nucleus to the cytoplasm.
   1687..1713    +  CDS            Rev (fragment): human immunodeficiency virus 1 (HIV-1) Rev protein; rev; enhances nuclear export of unspliced and incompletely spliced viral mRNAs
   1720..1743    +  promoter       SV40 promoter (fragment): SV40 early promoter
   1744..1815    +  promoter       SV40 promoter (fragment): SV40 enhancer and early promoter
   1839..1974    +  rep_origin     SV40 ori: SV40 origin of replication
   2020..2616    +  CDS            PuroR (fragment): puromycin N-acetyltransferase; pac from Streptomyces; confers resistance to puromycin
   2665..2782    +  misc_feature   cPPT/CTS: central polypurine tract and central termination sequence of HIV-1
   2847..2913    +  CDS            small t antigen (fragment): SV40 (simian virus 40) small t antigen
   2920..4098    +  promoter       EF-1α promoter: strong constitutive promoter for human elongation factor EF-1α
   4115..4873    +  CDS            CDK7 (fragment): CDK7_HUMAN - Also known as CAK, CAK1, CDKN7, MO15, STK1. Experimental evidence at protein level: Swiss-Prot protein existence level 1. Serine/threonine kinase involved in cell cycle control and in RNA polymerase II-mediated RNA transcription. Cyclin-dependent kinases (CDKs) are activated by the binding to a cyclin and mediate the progression through the cell cycle. Each different complex controls a specific transition between 2 subsequent phases in the cell cycle. Required for both activation and complex formation of CDK1/cyclin-B during G2-M transition, and for activation of CDK2/cyclins duri
   4889..4942    +  promoter       U6 promoter (fragment): RNA polymerase III promoter for human U6 snRNA
   4984..5572    +  misc_feature   WPRE: woodchuck hepatitis virus posttranscriptional regulatory element
   5623..5642    +  misc_feature   cPPT/CTS (fragment): central polypurine tract and central termination sequence of HIV-1
   5644..5877    +  LTR            3' LTR (ΔU3): self-inactivating 3' long terminal repeat (LTR) from HIV-1
   5955..6076    +  polyA_signal   SV40 poly(A) signal: SV40 polyadenylation signal
   6116..6251    +  rep_origin     SV40 ori: SV40 origin of replication
   6272..6290    -  promoter       T7 promoter: promoter for bacteriophage T7 RNA polymerase
   6298..6453    +  CDS            lacZα (fragment): LacZα fragment of β-galactosidase; lacZ fragment
   6458..6886    +  rep_origin     f1 ori (sequence partly withheld): f1 bacteriophage origin of replication; arrow indicates direction of (+) strand synthesis
   6939..7043    +  promoter       AmpR promoter: bla
   7044..7904    +  CDS            AmpR: β-lactamase; bla; confers resistance to ampicillin, carbenicillin, and related antibiotics
   8075..8663    +  rep_origin     ori: high-copy-number ColE1/pMB1/pBR322/pUC origin of replication
   8846..8938    +  CDS            lacI (fragment): lac repressor; lacI; The lac repressor binds to the lac operator to inhibit transcription in E. coli. This inhibition can be relieved by adding lactose or isopropyl-β-D-thiogalactopyranoside (IPTG).
   8951..8972    +  protein_bind   CAP binding site: CAP binding activates transcription in the presence of cAMP. E. coli catabolite activator protein
   8987..9017    +  promoter       lac promoter: promoter for the E. coli lac operon
   9025..9041    +  protein_bind   lac operator: The lac repressor binds to the lac operator to inhibit transcription in E. coli. This inhibition can be relieved by adding lactose or isopropyl-β-D-thiogalactopyranoside (IPTG). lac repressor encoded by lacI
   9086..9104    +  promoter       T3 promoter: promoter for bacteriophage T3 RNA polymerase
>Addgene plasmid #143769 | TFORF1150 | addgene full sequence | sequence record 407863 | Addgene NGS Result
TTAATGTAGTCTTATGCAATACTCTTGTAGTCTTGCAACATGGTAACGATGAGTTAGCAACATGCCTTAC
AAGGAGAGAAAAAGCACCGTGCATGCCGATTGGTGGAAGTAAGGTGGTACGATCGTGCCTTATTAGGAAG
GCAACAGACGGGTCTGACATGGATTGGACGAACCACTGAATTGCCGCATTGCAGAGATATTGTATTTAAG
TGCCTAGCTCGATACATAAACGGGTCTCTCTGGTTAGACCAGATCTGAGCCTGGGAGCTCTCTGGCTAAC
TAGGGAACCCACTGCTTAAGCCTCAATAAAGCTTGCCTTGAGTGCTTCAAGTAGTGTGTGCCCGTCTGTT
GTGTGACTCTGGTAACTAGAGATCCCTCAGACCCTTTTAGTCAGTGTGGAAAATCTCTAGCAGTGGCGCC
CGAACAGGGACTTGAAAGCGAAAGGGAAACCAGAGGAGCTCTCTCGACGCAGGACTCGGCTTGCTGAAGC
GCGCACGGCAAGAGGCGAGGGGCGGCGACTGGTGAGTACGCCAAAAATTTTGACTAGCGGAGGCTAGAAG
GAGAGAGATGGGTGCGAGAGCGTCAGTATTAAGCGGGGGAGAATTAGATCGCGATGGGAAAAAATTCGGT
TAAGGCCAGGGGGAAAGAAAAAATATAAATTAAAACATATAGTATGGGCAAGCAGGGAGCTAGAACGATT
CGCAGTTAATCCTGGCCTGTTAGAAACATCAGAAGGCTGTAGACAAATACTGGGACAGCTACAACCATCC
CTTCAGACAGGATCAGAAGAACTTAGATCATTATATAATACAGTAGCAACCCTCTATTGTGTGCATCAAA
GGATAGAGATAAAAGACACCAAGGAAGCTTTAGACAAGATAGAGGAAGAGCAAAACAAAAGTAAGACCAC
CGCACAGCAAGCGGCCGCTGATCTTCAGACCTGGAGGAGGAGATATGAGGGACAATTGGAGAAGTGAATT
ATATAAATATAAAGTAGTAAAAATTGAACCATTAGGAGTAGCACCCACCAAGGCAAAGAGAAGAGTGGTG
CAGAGAGAAAAAAGAGCAGTGGGAATAGGAGCTTTGTTCCTTGGGTTCTTGGGAGCAGCAGGAAGCACTA
TGGGCGCAGCGTCAATGACGCTGACGGTACAGGCCAGACAATTATTGTCTGGTATAGTGCAGCAGCAGAA
CAATTTGCTGAGGGCTATTGAGGCGCAACAGCATCTGTTGCAACTCACAGTCTGGGGCATCAAGCAGCTC
CAGGCAAGAATCCTGGCTGTGGAAAGATACCTAAAGGATCAACAGCTCCTGGGGATTTGGGGTTGCTCTG
GAAAACTCATTTGCACCACTGCTGTGCCTTGGAATGCTAGTTGGAGTAATAAATCTCTGGAACAGATTTG
GAATCACACGACCTGGATGGAGTGGGACAGAGAAATTAACAATTACACAAGCTTAATACACTCCTTAATT
GAAGAATCGCAAAACCAGCAAGAAAAGAATGAACAAGAATTATTGGAATTAGATAAATGGGCAAGTTTGT
GGAATTGGTTTAACATAACAAATTGGCTGTGGTATATAAAATTATTCATAATGATAGTAGGAGGCTTGGT
AGGTTTAAGAATAGTTTTTGCTGTACTTTCTATAGTGAATAGAGTTAGGCAGGGATATTCACCATTATCG
TTTCAGACCCACCTCCCAACCCCGAGGGGACCCATGCATTGCATCTCAATTAGTCAGCAACCAGGTGTGG
AAAGTCCCCAGGCTCCCCAGCAGGCAGAAGTATGCAAAGCATGCGTCTCAATTAGTCAGCAACCATAGTC
CCGCCCCTAACTCCGCCCATCCCGCCCCTAACTCCGCCCAGTTCCGCCCATTCTCCGCCCCATGGCTGAC
TAATTTTTTTTATTTATGCAGAGGCCGAGGCCGCCTCGGCCTCTGAGCTATTCCAGAAGTAGTGAGGAGG
CTTTTTTGGAGGCCTAGGCTTTTGCAAAAAGCTTTCTAGAGGTACCACCGGAGCTTACCATGACCGAGTA
CAAGCCCACGGTGCGCCTCGCCACCCGCGACGACGTCCCCAGGGCCGTACGCACCCTCGCCGCCGCGTTC
GCCGACTACCCCGCCACGCGCCACACCGTCGATCCGGACCGCCACATCGAGCGGGTCACCGAGCTGCAAG
AACTCTTCCTCACGCGCGTCGGGCTCGACATCGGCAAGGTGTGGGTCGCGGACGACGGCGCCGCCGTGGC
GGTCTGGACCACGCCGGAGAGCGTCGAAGCGGGGGCGGTGTTCGCCGAGATCGGCCCGCGCATGGCCGAG
TTGAGCGGTTCCCGGCTGGCCGCGCAGCAACAGATGGAAGGCCTCCTGGCGCCGCACCGGCCCAAGGAGC
CCGCGTGGTTCCTGGCCACCGTCGGCGTCTCGCCCGACCACCAGGGCAAGGGTCTGGGCAGCGCCGTCGT
GCTCCCCGGAGTGGAGGCGGCCGAGCGCGCCGGGGTGCCCGCCTTCCTGGAGACCTCCGCGCCCCGCAAC
CTCCCCTTCTACGAGCGGCTCGGCTTCACCGTCACCGCCGACGTCGAGGTGCCCGAAGGACCGCGCACCT
GGTGCATGACCCGCAAGCCCGGTGCCAGTTAACGAATTCTAGATCTTGAGACAAATGGCAGTATTCATCC
ACAATTTTAAAAGAAAAGGGGGGATTGGGGGGTACAGTGCAGGGGAAAGAATAGTAGACATAATAGCAAC
AGACATACAAACTAAAGAATTACAAAAACAAATTACAAAAATTCAAAATTTTCGGGTTTATTACAGGGAC
AGCAGAGATCCACTTTGGCGCCGGCTCGAGGCCTGCAGGTGCAAAGATGGATAAAGTTTTAAACAGAGAG
GAATCTTTGCAGCTAATGGACCTTCTAGGTCTTGAAAGGAGTGGGAATTGGCTCCGGTGCCCGTCAGTGG
GCAGAGCGCACATCGCCCACAGTCCCCGAGAAGTTGGGGGGAGGGGTCGGCAATTGAACCGGTGCCTAGA
GAAGGTGGCGCGGGGTAAACTGGGAAAGTGATGTCGTGTACTGGCTCCGCCTTTTTCCCGAGGGTGGGGG
AGAACCGTATATAAGTGCAGTAGTCGCCGTGAACGTTCTTTTTCGCAACGGGTTTGCCGCCAGAACACAG
GTAAGTGCCGTGTGTGGTTCCCGCGGGCCTGGCCTCTTTACGGGTTATGGCCCTTGCGTGCCTTGAATTA
CTTCCACCTGGCTGCAGTACGTGATTCTTGATCCCGAGCTTCGGGTTGGAAGTGGGTGGGAGAGTTCGAG
GCCTTGCGCTTAAGGAGCCCCTTCGCCTCGTGCTTGAGTTGAGGCCTGGCCTGGGCGCTGGGGCCGCCGC
GTGCGAATCTGGTGGCACCTTCGCGCCTGTCTCGCTGCTTTCGATAAGTCTCTAGCCATTTAAAATTTTT
GATGACCTGCTGCGACGCTTTTTTTCTGGCAAGATAGTCTTGTAAATGCGGGCCAAGATCTGCACACTGG
TATTTCGGTTTTTGGGGCCGCGGGCGGCGACGGGGCCCGTGCGTCCCAGCGCACATGTTCGGCGAGGCGG
GGCCTGCGAGCGCGGCCACCGAGAATCGGACGGGGGTAGTCTCAAGCTGGCCGGCCTGCTCTGGTGCCTG
GCCTCGCGCCGCCGTGTATCGCCCCGCCCTGGGCGGCAAGGCTGGCCCGGTCGGCACCAGTTGCGTGAGC
GGAAAGATGGCCGCTTCCCGGCCCTGCTGCAGGGAGCTCAAAATGGAGGACGCGGCGCTCGGGAGAGCGG
GCGGGTGAGTCACCCACACAAAGGAAAAGGGCCTTTCCGTCCTCAGCCGTCGCTTCATGTGACTCCACGG
AGTACCGGGCGCCGTCCAGGCACCTCGATTAGTTCTCGAGCTTTTGGAGTACGTCGTCTTTAGGTTGGGG
GGAGGGGTTTTATGCGATGGAGTTTCCCCACACTGAGTGGGTGGAGACTGAAGTTAGGCCAGCTTGGCAC
TTGATGTAATTCTCCTTGGAATTTGCCCTTTTTGAGTTTGGATCTTGGTTCATTCTCAAGCCTCAGACAG
TGGTTCAAAGTTTTTTTCTTCCATTTCAGGTGTCGTGAGGCTAGCACCGCCACCATGGAAACTGATCTAG
AGGTTATAATAAAGGATAATAGTCTTGTGCTGACACCATCACACATCAAAGCCTACATGTTGATGACTCT
TCAAGGATTAGAATATTTACATCAACATTGGATCCTACATAGGGATCTGAAACCAAACAACTTGTTGCTA
GATGAAAATGGAGTTCTAAAACTGGCAGATTTTGGCCTGGCCAAATCTTTTGGGAGCCCCAATAGAGCTT
ATACACATCAGGTTGTAACCAGGTGGTATCGGGCCCCCGAGTTACTATTTGGAGCTAGGATGTATGGTGT
AGGTGTGGACATGTGGGCTGTTGGCTGTATATTAGCAGAGTTACTTCTAAGGGTTCCTTTTTTGCCAGGA
GATTCAGACCTTGATCAGCTAACAAGAATATTTGAAACTTTGGGCACACCAACTGAGGAACAGTGGCCGG
ACATGTGTAGTCTTCCAGATTATGTGACATTTAAGAGTTTCCCTGGAATACCTTTGCATCACATCTTCAG
TGCAGCAGGAGACGACTTACTAGATCTCATACAAGGCTTATTCTTATTTAATCCATGTGCTCGAATTACG
GCCACACAGGCACTGAAAATGAAGTATTTCAGTAATCGGCCAGGGCCAACACCTGGATGTCAGCTGCCAA
GACCAAACTGTCCAGTGGAAACCTTAAAGGAGCAATCAAATCCAGCTTTGGCAATAAAAAGGAAAAGAAC
AGAGGCCTTAGAACAAGGAGGATTGCCCAAGAAACTAATTTTTTAGTAATGAACTAGTCCGTAACTTGAA
AGTATTTCGATTTCTTGGCTTTATATATCTTGTGGAAAGGACGAAATGTACCGGGCGAGTGTTTATATAC
GCGTTAAGTCGACAATCAACCTCTGGATTACAAAATTTGTGAAAGATTGACTGGTATTCTTAACTATGTT
GCTCCTTTTACGCTATGTGGATACGCTGCTTTAATGCCTTTGTATCATGCTATTGCTTCCCGTATGGCTT
TCATTTTCTCCTCCTTGTATAAATCCTGGTTGCTGTCTCTTTATGAGGAGTTGTGGCCCGTTGTCAGGCA
ACGTGGCGTGGTGTGCACTGTGTTTGCTGACGCAACCCCCACTGGTTGGGGCATTGCCACCACCTGTCAG
CTCCTTTCCGGGACTTTCGCTTTCCCCCTCCCTATTGCCACGGCGGAACTCATCGCCGCCTGCCTTGCCC
GCTGCTGGACAGGGGCTCGGCTGTTGGGCACTGACAATTCCGTGGTGTTGTCGGGGAAATCATCGTCCTT
TCCTTGGCTGCTCGCCTGTGTTGCCACCTGGATTCTGCGCGGGACGTCCTTCTGCTACGTCCCTTCGGCC
CTCAATCCAGCGGACCTTCCTTCCCGCGGCCTGCTGCCGGCTCTGCGGCCTCTTCCGCGTCTTCGCCTTC
GCCCTCAGACGAGTCGGATCTCCCTTTGGGCCGCCTCCCCGCGTCGACTTTAAGACCAATGACTTACAAG
GCAGCTGTAGATCTTAGCCACTTTTTAAAAGAAAAGGGGGGACTGGAAGGGCTAATTCACTCCCAACGAA
GACAAGATCTGCTTTTTGCTTGTACTGGGTCTCTCTGGTTAGACCAGATCTGAGCCTGGGAGCTCTCTGG
CTAACTAGGGAACCCACTGCTTAAGCCTCAATAAAGCTTGCCTTGAGTGCTTCAAGTAGTGTGTGCCCGT
CTGTTGTGTGACTCTGGTAACTAGAGATCCCTCAGACCCTTTTAGTCAGTGTGGAAAATCTCTAGCAGTA
CGTATAGTAGTTCATGTCATCTTATTATTCAGTATTTATAACTTGCAAAGAAATGAATATCAGAGAGTGA
GAGGAACTTGTTTATTGCAGCTTATAATGGTTACAAATAAAGCAATAGCATCACAAATTTCACAAATAAA
GCATTTTTTTCACTGCATTCTAGTTGTGGTTTGTCCAAACTCATCAATGTATCTTATCATGTCTGGCTCT
AGCTATCCCGCCCCTAACTCCGCCCATCCCGCCCCTAACTCCGCCCAGTTCCGCCCATTCTCCGCCCCAT
GGCTGACTAATTTTTTTTATTTATGCAGAGGCCGAGGCCGCCTCGGCCTCTGAGCTATTCCAGAAGTAGT
GAGGAGGCTTTTTTGGAGGCCTAGGGACGTACCCAATTCGCCCTATAGTGAGTCGTATTACGCGCGCTCA
CTGGCCGTCGTTTTACAACGTCGTGACTGGGAAAACCCTGGCGTTACCCAACTTAATCGCCTTGCAGCAC
ATCCCCCTTTCGCCAGCTGGCGTAATAGCGAAGAGGCCCGCACCGATCGCCCTTCCCAACAGTTGCGCAG
CCTGAATGGCGAATGGG
[124 nt withheld, positions 6458-6581]
C
[91 nt withheld, positions 6583-6673]
A
[49 nt withheld, positions 6675-6723]
CCTTTGACGTTGGAGTCCACGTTCTTT
[37 nt withheld, positions 6751-6787]
ACCCTATCTCGGTCTATTCTTTTGATTTATAAGGGATTTTGCCGATTTCGGCCTATTGGTTAAAAAATGA
GCTGATTTAACAAAAATTTAACGCGAATTTTAACAAAATATTAACGCTTACAATTTAGGTGGCACTTTTC
GGGGAAATGTGCGCGGAACCCCTATTTGTTTATTTTTCTAAATACATTCAAATATGTATCCGCTCATGAG
ACAATAACCCTGATAAATGCTTCAATAATATTGAAAAAGGAAGAGTATGAGTATTCAACATTTCCGTGTC
GCCCTTATTCCCTTTTTTGCGGCATTTTGCCTTCCTGTTTTTGCTCACCCAGAAACGCTGGTGAAAGTAA
AAGATGCTGAAGATCAGTTGGGTGCACGAGTGGGTTACATCGAACTGGATCTCAACAGCGGTAAGATCCT
TGAGAGTTTTCGCCCCGAAGAACGTTTTCCAATGATGAGCACTTTTAAAGTTCTGCTATGTGGCGCGGTA
TTATCCCGTATTGACGCCGGGCAAGAGCAACTCGGTCGCCGCATACACTATTCTCAGAATGACTTGGTTG
AGTACTCACCAGTCACAGAAAAGCATCTTACGGATGGCATGACAGTAAGAGAATTATGCAGTGCTGCCAT
AACCATGAGTGATAACACTGCGGCCAACTTACTTCTGACAACGATCGGAGGACCGAAGGAGCTAACCGCT
TTTTTGCACAACATGGGGGATCATGTAACTCGCCTTGATCGTTGGGAACCGGAGCTGAATGAAGCCATAC
CAAACGACGAGCGTGACACCACGATGCCTGTAGCAATGGCAACAACGTTGCGCAAACTATTAACTGGCGA
ACTACTTACTCTAGCTTCCCGGCAACAATTAATAGACTGGATGGAGGCGGATAAAGTTGCAGGACCACTT
CTGCGCTCGGCCCTTCCGGCTGGCTGGTTTATTGCTGATAAATCTGGAGCCGGTGAGCGTGGGTCTCGCG
GTATCATTGCAGCACTGGGGCCAGATGGTAAGCCCTCCCGTATCGTAGTTATCTACACGACGGGGAGTCA
GGCAACTATGGATGAACGAAATAGACAGATCGCTGAGATAGGTGCCTCACTGATTAAGCATTGGTAACTG
TCAGACCAAGTTTACTCATATATACTTTAGATTGATTTAAAACTTCATTTTTAATTTAAAAGGATCTAGG
TGAAGATCCTTTTTGATAATCTCATGACCAAAATCCCTTAACGTGAGTTTTCGTTCCACTGAGCGTCAGA
CCCCGTAGAAAAGATCAAAGGATCTTCTTGAGATCCTTTTTTTCTGCGCGTAATCTGCTGCTTGCAAACA
AAAAAACCACCGCTACCAGCGGTGGTTTGTTTGCCGGATCAAGAGCTACCAACTCTTTTTCCGAAGGTAA
CTGGCTTCAGCAGAGCGCAGATACCAAATACTGTTCTTCTAGTGTAGCCGTAGTTAGGCCACCACTTCAA
GAACTCTGTAGCACCGCCTACATACCTCGCTCTGCTAATCCTGTTACCAGTGGCTGCTGCCAGTGGCGAT
AAGTCGTGTCTTACCGGGTTGGACTCAAGACGATAGTTACCGGATAAGGCGCAGCGGTCGGGCTGAACGG
GGGGTTCGTGCACACAGCCCAGCTTGGAGCGAACGACCTACACCGAACTGAGATACCTACAGCGTGAGCT
ATGAGAAAGCGCCACGCTTCCCGAAGGGAGAAAGGCGGACAGGTATCCGGTAAGCGGCAGGGTCGGAACA
GGAGAGCGCACGAGGGAGCTTCCAGGGGGAAACGCCTGGTATCTTTATAGTCCTGTCGGGTTTCGCCACC
TCTGACTTGAGCGTCGATTTTTGTGATGCTCGTCAGGGGGGCGGAGCCTATGGAAAAACGCCAGCAACGC
GGCCTTTTTACGGTTCCTGGCCTTTTGCTGGCCTTTTGCTCACATGTTCTTTCCTGCGTTATCCCCTGAT
TCTGTGGATAACCGTATTACCGCCTTTGAGTGAGCTGATACCGCTCGCCGCAGCCGAACGACCGAGCGCA
GCGAGTCAGTGAGCGAGGAAGCGGAAGAGCGCCCAATACGCAAACCGCCTCTCCCCGCGCGTTGGCCGAT
TCATTAATGCAGCTGGCACGACAGGTTTCCCGACTGGAAAGCGGGCAGTGAGCGCAACGCAATTAATGTG
AGTTAGCTCACTCATTAGGCACCCCAGGCTTTACACTTTATGCTTCCGGCTCGTATGTTGTGTGGAATTG
TGAGCGGATAACAATTTCACACAGGAAACAGCTATGACCATGATTACGCCAAGCGCGCAATTAACCCTCA
CTAAAGGGAACAAAAGCTGGAGCTGCAAGC
