>Addgene plasmid #143769 | TFORF1150 | depositor partial sequence | sequence record 283434 | Insert
ACCGCCACCATGGAAACTGATCTAGAGGTTATAATAAAGGATAATAGTCTTGTGCTGACACCATCACACA
TCAAAGCCTACATGTTGATGACTCTTCAAGGATTAGAATATTTACATCAACATTGGATCCTACATAGGGA
TCTGAAACCAAACAACTTGTTGCTAGATGAAAATGGAGTTCTAAAACTGGCAGATTTTGGCCTGGCCAAA
TCTTTTGGGAGCCCCAATAGAGCTTATACACATCAGGTTGTAACCAGGTGGTATCGGGCCCCCGAGTTAC
TATTTGGAGCTAGGATGTATGGTGTAGGTGTGGACATGTGGGCTGTTGGCTGTATATTAGCAGAGTTACT
TCTAAGGGTTCCTTTTTTGCCAGGAGATTCAGACCTTGATCAGCTAACAAGAATATTTGAAACTTTGGGC
ACACCAACTGAGGAACAGTGGCCGGACATGTGTAGTCTTCCAGATTATGTGACATTTAAGAGTTTCCCTG
GAATACCTTTGCATCACATCTTCAGTGCAGCAGGAGACGACTTACTAGATCTCATACAAGGCTTATTCTT
ATTTAATCCATGTGCTCGAATTACGGCCACACAGGCACTGAAAATGAAGTATTTCAGTAATCGGCCAGGG
CCAACACCTGGATGTCAGCTGCCAAGACCAAACTGTCCAGTGGAAACCTTAAAGGAGCAATCAAATCCAG
CTTTGGCAATAAAAAGGAAAAGAACAGAGGCCTTAGAACAAGGAGGATTGCCCAAGAAACTAATTTTTTA
GTAATGAACTAGTCCGTAACTTGAAAGTATTTCGATTTCTTGGCTTTATATATCTTGTGGAAAGGACGAA
ATGTACCGGGCGAGTGTTTATAT
