>Addgene plasmid #143769 | TFORF1150 | depositor partial sequence | sequence record 283435 | Barcode
AATGTACCGGGCGAGTGTTTATAT
